Addgene plasmid #137768: CALCOCO1 V142A-mycDDK
Purpose: CALCOCO1 CLIR mutant
Depositing lab: Carol Mercer. Publication: Mass spectrometry proteomics reveals a function for mammalian CALCOCO1 in MTOR-regulated selective autophagy. Stefely JA, Zhang Y, Freiberger EC, Kwiecien NW, Thomas HE, Davis AM, Lowry ND, Vincent CE, Shishkova E, Clark NA, Medvedovic M, Coon JJ, Pagliarini DJ, Mercer CA. Autophagy. 2020 Jan 23. doi: 10.1080/15548627.2020.1719746. PubMed 31971854.
Backbone
  Vector backbone: pCMV6-Entry
  Vector type: Mammalian Expression
Growth in bacteria
  Bacterial resistance: Kanamycin, 50 μg/mL
  Growth temperature: 37°C
  Growth strain: DH5alpha
  Copy number: High Copy
Gene/Insert
  Gene/Insert name: CALCOCO1 V142A
  Species: H. sapiens (human)
  Mutation: V142A
  Promoter: CMV
  Tag / fusion protein: mycDDK (C terminal on insert)
  Cloning method: Unknown
Terms and licenses: Academic/Nonprofit Terms; Industry Terms: Not Available to Industry
How to cite: CALCOCO1 V142A-mycDDK was a gift from Carol Mercer (Addgene plasmid # 137768 ; http://n2t.net/addgene:137768 ; RRID:Addgene_137768)
