[The description below was written by a language model from this plasmid's Addgene catalogue record and pLannotate feature annotations shown in this document.]
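Description:
CALCOCO1 V142A-mycDDK is a mammalian expression plasmid built on the pCMV6-Entry backbone, carrying the human CALCOCO1 coding sequence with a V142A point substitution. The catalogue describes it as a CLIR mutant. In the context of the associated work on CALCOCO1 in MTOR-regulated selective autophagy, this suggests a change intended to disrupt an LC3/ATG8-interaction motif, although the record does not spell out the mechanism. The open reading frame of about 2.1 kb is driven by the human cytomegalovirus immediate-early enhancer and promoter. A T7 promoter lies just upstream and could support in vitro transcription. The insert is fused at its C terminus to a myc-DDK (FLAG-type) tandem epitope tag. The automated annotation detects only the DDK portion, as a short partial match to 3xFLAG, and does not call the myc epitope. Transcripts are terminated by the human growth hormone polyadenylation signal.

Propagation in E. coli relies on a high-copy ColE1/pUC-type origin and kanamycin selection. The Tn5 NeoR/KanR gene sits behind tandem bacterial (bla-type) and SV40 early promoters and is followed by an HSV TK polyadenylation signal. The same marker can therefore confer kanamycin resistance in bacteria and G418 resistance in transfected mammalian cells. An f1 origin is also present, along with small remnants of lacZα, ble and a bGH polyadenylation signal that appear to be backbone vestiges.

Two full sequence records of roughly 6.95 kb, one from the depositor and one from repository sequencing, differ by two nucleotides in length but have identical feature layouts. The construct is suited to expressing epitope-tagged mutant CALCOCO1 for comparison with the wild-type protein in interaction, localization or autophagy assays.
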