Features (pLannotate 1.2.2; 16 found; start..end, strand, type, name):
      1..25      +  rep_origin     M13 ori (fragment): M13 bacteriophage origin of replication; arrow indicates direction of (+) strand synthesis
     29..183     -  CDS            lacZα (fragment): LacZα fragment of β-galactosidase; lacZ fragment
    343..722     +  enhancer       CMV enhancer: human cytomegalovirus immediate early enhancer
    724..923     +  promoter       CMV promoter: human cytomegalovirus (CMV) immediate early promoter
    952..970     +  promoter       T7 promoter: promoter for bacteriophage T7 RNA polymerase
   1030..3102    +  CDS            CALCOCO1: CACO1_HUMAN - Also known as KIAA1536. Experimental evidence at protein level: Swiss-Prot protein existence level 1. Seems to enhance inorganic pyrophosphatase thus activating phosphogluomutase (PMG). Probably functions as component of the calphoglin complex, which is involved in linking cellular metabolism (phosphate and glucose metabolism) with other core functions including protein synthesis and degradation, calcium signaling and cell growth. From Homo sapiens (Human).
   3169..3193    +  CDS            3xFLAG (fragment): three tandem FLAG® epitope tags
   3239..3861    +  polyA_signal   hGH poly(A) signal: human growth hormone polyadenylation signal
   4010..4598    -  rep_origin     ori: high-copy-number ColE1/pMB1/pBR322/pUC origin of replication
   4820..4836    +  polyA_signal   bGH poly(A) signal (fragment): bovine growth hormone polyadenylation signal
   4927..4974    -  polyA_signal   HSV TK poly(A) signal: herpes simplex virus thymidine kinase polyadenylation signal (Cole and Stacy, 1985)
   5033..5185    -  CDS            ble (fragment): BLE_KLEPN - Experimental evidence at protein level: Swiss-Prot protein existence level 1. Binding protein with a strong affinity to the bleomycin family of antibiotics. Binds to CL990; an antimitotic-antibiotic compound. From Klebsiella pneumoniae.
   5206..6000    -  CDS            NeoR/KanR: aminoglycoside phosphotransferase from Tn5; aph(3')-II (or nptII); confers resistance to neomycin, kanamycin, and G418 (Geneticin®)
   6035..6392    -  promoter       SV40 promoter: SV40 enhancer and early promoter
   6394..6498    -  promoter       AmpR promoter: bla
   6525..6953    +  rep_origin     f1 ori (sequence partly withheld): f1 bacteriophage origin of replication; arrow indicates direction of (+) strand synthesis
>Addgene plasmid #137768 | CALCOCO1 V142A-mycDDK | depositor full sequence | sequence record 266002 | Full Sequence
AACAAAATATTAACGCTTACAATTTCCATTCGCCATTCAGGCTGCGCAACTGTTGGGAAGGGCGATCGGT
GCGGGCCTCTTCGCTATTACGCCAGCTGGCGAAAGGGGGATGTGCTGCAAGGCGATTAAGTTGGGTAACG
CCAGGGTTTTCCCAGTCACGACGTTGTAAAACGACGGCCAGTGCCAAGCTGATCTATACATTGAATCAAT
ATTGGCAATTAGCCATATTAGTCATTGGTTATATAGCATAAATCAATATTGGCTATTGGCCATTGCATAC
GTTGTATCTATATCATAATATGTACATTTATATTGGCTCATGTCCAATATGACCGCCATGTTGACATTGA
TTATTGACTAGTTATTAATAGTAATCAATTACGGGGTCATTAGTTCATAGCCCATATATGGAGTTCCGCG
TTACATAACTTACGGTAAATGGCCCGCCTGGCTGACCGCCCAACGACCCCCGCCCATTGACGTCAATAAT
GACGTATGTTCCCATAGTAACGCCAATAGGGACTTTCCATTGACGTCAATGGGTGGAGTATTTACGGTAA
ACTGCCCACTTGGCAGTACATCAAGTGTATCATATGCCAAGTCCGCCCCCTATTGACGTCAATGACGGTA
AATGGCCCGCCTGGCATTATGCCCAGTACATGACCTTACGGGACTTTCCTACTTGGCAGTACATCTACGT
ATTAGTCATCGCTATTACCATGGTGATGCGGTTTTGGCAGTACACCAATGGGCGTGGATAGCGGTTTGAC
TCACGGGGATTTCCAAGTCTCCACCCCATTGACGTCAATGGGAGTTTGTTTTGGCACCAAAATCAACGGG
ACTTTCCAAAATGTCGTAATAACCCCGCCCCGTTGACGCAAATGGGCGGTAGGCGTGTACGGTGGGAGGT
CTATATAAGCAGAGCTCGTTTAGTGAACCGTCAGAATTTTGTAATACGACTCACTATAGGGCGGCCGGGA
ATTCGTCGACTGGATCCGGTACCGAGGAGATCTGCCGCCGCGATCGCCCATGGAAGAATCACCACTAAGC
CGGGCACCATCCCGTGGTGGAGTCAACTTTCTCAATGTAGCCCGGACCTACATCCCCAACACCAAGGTGG
AATGTCACTACACCCTTCCCCCAGGCACCATGCCCAGTGCCAGTGACTGGATTGGCATCTTCAAGGTGGA
GGCTGCCTGTGTTCGGGATTACCACACATTTGTGTGGTCTTCCGTGCCTGAAAGTACAACTGATGGTTCC
CCCATTCACACCAGTGTCCAGTTCCAAGCCAGCTACCTGCCCAAACCAGGAGCTCAGCTCTACCAGTTCC
GATATGTGAACCGCCAGGGCCAGGTGTGTGGGCAGAGCCCCCCTTTCCAGTTCCGAGAGCCAAGGCCCAT
GGATGAACTGGTGACCCTGGAGGAGGCTGATGGGGGCTCTGACATCCTGCTGGCAGTCCCCAAGGCAACT
GTGTTACAGAACCAGCTCGATGAGAGCCAGCAAGAACGGAATGACCTGATGCAGCTGAAGCTACAGCTGG
AGGGACAGGTGACAGAGCTGAGGAGCCGAGTGCAGGAGCTCGAGAGGGCTCTGGCAACTGCCAGGCAGGA
GCACACGGAGCTGATGGAACAGTACAAGGGGATTTCCCGGTCCCATGGGGAGATCACAGAAGAGAGGGAC
ATCCTGAGCCGGCAACAGGGAGACCATGTGGCACGCATCCTGGAGCTAGAGGATGACATCCAGACCATCA
GTGAGAAAGTGCTGACGAAGGAAGTGGAGCTGGACAGGCTTAGAGACACAGTGAAGGCCCTGACTCGGGA
ACAAGAGAAGCTCCTTGGGCAACTGAAAGAAGTACAAGCAGACAAGGAGCAAAGTGAGGCTGAGCTCCAA
GTGGCACAACAGGAGAACCATCACTTAAATTTGGACCTGAAGGAGGCGAAGAGCTGGCAAGAGGAGCAGA
GTGCTCAGGCTCAGCGACTGAAAGACAAGGTGGCCCAGATGAAGGACACCCTAGGCCAGGCCCAGCAGCG
GGTGGCCGAGCTGGAGCCCTTGAAGGAGCAGCTTCGAGGGGCCCAGGAGCTTGCAGCCTCAAGCCAGCAG
AAAGCCACCCTTCTTGGGGAGGAGTTGGCCAGTGCAGCAGCAGCCAGGGACCGCACCATAGCCGAACTAC
ACCGCAGCCGCCTGGAAGTGGCTGAAGTTAACGGCAGGCTGGCTGAGCTCGGTTTGCACTTGAAGGAAGA
AAAATGCCAATGGAGCAAGGAGCGGGCAGGGCTGCTGCAGAGTGTGGAGGCAGAGAAGGACAAGATCCTG
AAGCTGAGTGCAGAGATACTTCGATTGGAGAAGGCAGTTCAGGAGGAGAGGACCCAAAACCAAGTGTTCA
AGACTGAGCTGGCCCGGGAGAAGGATTCTAGCCTGGTACAGTTGTCAGAAAGTAAGCGGGAGCTGACAGA
GCTGCGGTCAGCCCTGCGTGTGCTCCAGAAGGAAAAGGAGCAGTTACAGGAGGAGAAACAGGAATTGCTA
GAGTACATGAGAAAGCTAGAGGCCCGCCTGGAGAAGGTGGCAGATGAGAAGTGGAATGAGGATGCCACCA
CAGAGGATGAGGAGGCCGCTGTGGGGCTGAGCTGCCCGGCAGCTCTGACAGACTCAGAGGACGAGTCCCC
AGAAGACATGAGGCTCCCACCCTATGGCCTTTGTGAGCGTGGAGACCCAGGCTCCTCTCCTGCTGGGCCT
CGAGAGGCTTCTCCCCTTGTTGTCATCAGCCAGCCGGCTCCCATTTCTCCTCACCTCTCTGGGCCAGCTG
AGGACAGTAGCTCTGACTCGGAGGCTGAAGATGAGAAGTCAGTCCTGATGGCAGCTGTGCAGAGTGGGGG
TGAGGAGGCCAACTTACTGCTTCCTGAACTGGGCAGTGCCTTCTATGACATGGCCAGTGGCTTTACAGTG
GGTACCCTGTCAGAAACCAGCACTGGGGGCCCTGCCACCCCCACATGGAAGGAGTGTCCTATCTGTAAGG
AGCGCTTTCCTGCTGAGAGTGACAAGGATGCCCTGGAGGACCACATGGATGGACACTTCTTTTTCAGCAC
CCAGGACCCCTTCACCTTTGAGACGCGTACGCGGCCGCTCGAGCAGAAACTCATCTCAGAAGAGGATCTG
GCAGCAAATGATATCCTGGATTACAAGGATGACGACGATAAGGTTTAAACGGCCGGCCGCGGTCATAGCT
GTTTCCTGAACAGATCCCGGGTGGCATCCCTGTGACCCCTCCCCAGTGCCTCTCCTGGCCCTGGAAGTTG
CCACTCCAGTGCCCACCAGCCTTGTCCTAATAAAATTAAGTTGCATCATTTTGTCTGACTAGGTGTCCTT
CTATAATATTATGGGGTGGAGGGGGGTGGTATGGAGCAAGGGGCAAGTTGGGAAGACAACCTGTAGGGCC
TGCGGGGTCTATTGGGAACCAAGCTGGAGTGCAGTGGCACAATCTTGGCTCACTGCAATCTCCGCCTCCT
GGGTTCAAGCGATTCTCCTGCCTCAGCCTCCCGAGTTGTTGGGATTCCAGGCATGCATGACCAGGCTCAG
CTAATTTTTGTTTTTTTGGTAGAGACGGGGTTTCACCATATTGGCCAGGCTGGTCTCCAACTCCTAATCT
CAGGTGATCTACCCACCTTGGCCTCCCAAATTGCTGGGATTACAGGCGTGAACCACTGCTCCCTTCCCTG
TCCTTCTGATTTTAAAATAACTATACCAGCAGGAGGACGTCCAGACACAGCATAGGCTACCTGGCCATGC
CCAACCGGTGGGACATTTGAGTTGCTTGCTTGGCACTGTCCTCTCATGCGTTGGGTCCACTCAGTAGATG
CCTGTTGAATTGGGTACGCGGCCAGCGGCGAGCGGTATCAGCTCACTCAAAGGCGGTAATACGGTTATCC
ACAGAATCAGGGGATAACGCAGGAAAGAACATGTGAGCAAAAGGCCAGCAAAAGGCCAGGAACCGTAAAA
AGGCCGCGTTGCTGGCGTTTTTCCATAGGCTCCGCCCCCCTGACGAGCATCACAAAAATCGACGCTCAAG
TCAGAGGTGGCGAAACCCGACAGGACTATAAAGATACCAGGCGTTTCCCCCTGGAAGCTCCCTCGTGCGC
TCTCCTGTTCCGACCCTGCCGCTTACCGGATACCTGTCCGCCTTTCTCCCTTCGGGAAGCGTGGCGCTTT
CTCATAGCTCACGCTGTAGGTATCTCAGTTCGGTGTAGGTCGTTCGCTCCAAGCTGGGCTGTGTGCACGA
ACCCCCCGTTCAGCCCGACCGCTGCGCCTTATCCGGTAACTATCGTCTTGAGTCCAACCCGGTAAGACAC
GACTTATCGCCACTGGCAGCAGCCACTGGTAACAGGATTAGCAGAGCGAGGTATGTAGGCGGTGCTACAG
AGTTCTTGAAGTGGTGGCCTAACTACGGCTACACTAGAAGAACAGTATTTGGTATCTGCGCTCTGCTGAA
GCCAGTTACCTTCGGAAAAAGAGTTGGTAGCTCTTGATCCGGCAAACAAACCACCGCTGGTAGCGGTGGT
TTTTTTGTTTGCAAGCAGCAGATTACGCGCAGAAAAAAAGGATCTCAAGAAGATCCTTTGATCTTTTCTA
CGGGGTCTGACGCTCAGTGGAACGAAAACTCACGTTAAGGGATTTTGGTCATGAGATTATCAAAAAGGAT
CTTCACCTAGATCCTTTTAAATTAAAAATGAAGTTTTAAATCAATCTAAAGTATATATGAGTAACCTGAG
GCTATGGCAGGGCCTGCCGCCCCGACGTTGGCTGCGAGCCCTGGGCCTTCACCCGAACTTGGGGGGTGGG
GTGGGGAAAAGGAAGAAACGCGGGCGTATTGGCCCCAATGGGGTCTCGGTGGGGTATCGACAGAGTGCCA
GCCCTGGGACCGAACCCCGCGTTTATGAACAAACGACCCAACACCGTGCGTTTTATTCTGTCTTTTTATT
GCCGTCATAGCGCGGGTTCCTTCCGGTATTGTCTCCTTCCGTGTTTCAGTTAGCCTCCCCCTAGGGTGGG
CGAAGAACTCCAGCATGAGATCCCCGCGCTGGAGGATCATCCAGCCGGCGTCCCGGAAAACGATTCCGAA
GCCCAACCTTTCATAGAAGGCGGCGGTGGAATCGAAATCTCGTGATGGCAGGTTGGGCGTCGCTTGGTCG
GTCATTTCGAACCCCAGAGTCCCGCTCAGAAGAACTCGTCAAGAAGGCGATAGAAGGCGATGCGCTGCGA
ATCGGGAGCGGCGATACCGTAAAGCACGAGGAAGCGGTCAGCCCATTCGCCGCCAAGCTCTTCAGCAATA
TCACGGGTAGCCAACGCTATGTCCTGATAGCGATCCGCCACACCCAGCCGGCCACAGTCGATGAATCCAG
AAAAGCGGCCATTTTCCACCATGATATTCGGCAAGCAGGCATCGCCATGGGTCACGACGAGATCCTCGCC
GTCGGGCATGCTCGCCTTGAGCCTGGCGAACAGTTCGGCTGGCGCGAGCCCCTGATGCTCTTCGTCCAGA
TCATCCTGATCGACAAGACCGGCTTCCATCCGAGTACGTGCTCGCTCGATGCGATGTTTCGCTTGGTGGT
CGAATGGGCAGGTAGCCGGATCAAGCGTATGCAGCCGCCGCATTGCATCAGCCATGATGGATACTTTCTC
GGCAGGAGCAAGGTGAGATGACAGGAGATCCTGCCCCGGCACTTCGCCCAATAGCAGCCAGTCCCTTCCC
GCTTCAGTGACAACGTCGAGCACAGCTGCGCAAGGAACGCCCGTCGTGGCCAGCCACGATAGCCGCGCTG
CCTCGTCTTGCAGTTCATTCAGGGCACCGGACAGGTCGGTCTTGACAAAAAGAACCGGGCGCCCCTGCGC
TGACAGCCGGAACACGGCGGCATCAGAGCAGCCGATTGTCTGTTGTGCCCAGTCATAGCCGAATAGCCTC
TCCACCCAAGCGGCCGGAGAACCTGCGTGCAATCCATCTTGTTCAATCATGCGAAACGATCCTCATCCTG
TCTCTTGATCGATCTTTGCAAAAGCCTAGGCCTCCAAAAAAGCCTCCTCACTACTTCTGGAATAGCTCAG
AGGCCGAGGCGGCCTCGGCCTCTGCATAAATAAAAAAAATTAGTCAGCCATGGGGCGGAGAATGGGCGGA
ACTGGGCGGAGTTAGGGGCGGGATGGGCGGAGTTAGGGGCGGGACTATGGTTGCTGACTAATTGAGATGC
ATGCTTTGCATACTTCTGCCTGCTGGGGAGCCTGGGGACTTTCCACACCTGGTTGCTGACTAATTGAGAT
GCATGCTTTGCATACTTCTGCCTGCTGGGGAGCCTGGGGACTTTCCACACCCTAACTGACACACATTCCA
CAGCTGGTTCTTTCCGCCTCAGGACTCTTCCTTTTTCAATATTATTGAAGCATTTATCAGGGTTATTGTC
TCATGAGCGGATACATATTTGAATGTATTTAGAAAAATAAACAAATAGGGGTTCCGCGCACATTTCCCCG
AAAAGTGCCACCTG
[124 nt withheld, positions 6525-6648]
C
[91 nt withheld, positions 6650-6740]
A
[49 nt withheld, positions 6742-6790]
CCTTTGACGTTGGAGTCCACGTTCTTT
[37 nt withheld, positions 6818-6854]
ACCCTATCTCGGTCTATTCTTTTGATTTATAAGGGATTTTGCCGATTTCGGCCTATTGGTTAAAAAATGA
GCTGATTTAACAAAAATTTAACGCGAATTTT
