Features (pLannotate 1.2.2; 16 found; start..end, strand, type, name):
      1..25      +  rep_origin     M13 ori (fragment): M13 bacteriophage origin of replication; arrow indicates direction of (+) strand synthesis
     29..183     -  CDS            lacZα (fragment): LacZα fragment of β-galactosidase; lacZ fragment
    343..722     +  enhancer       CMV enhancer: human cytomegalovirus immediate early enhancer
    724..923     +  promoter       CMV promoter: human cytomegalovirus (CMV) immediate early promoter
    952..970     +  promoter       T7 promoter: promoter for bacteriophage T7 RNA polymerase
   1028..3100    +  CDS            CALCOCO1: CACO1_HUMAN - Also known as KIAA1536. Experimental evidence at protein level: Swiss-Prot protein existence level 1. Seems to enhance inorganic pyrophosphatase thus activating phosphogluomutase (PMG). Probably functions as component of the calphoglin complex, which is involved in linking cellular metabolism (phosphate and glucose metabolism) with other core functions including protein synthesis and degradation, calcium signaling and cell growth. From Homo sapiens (Human).
   3167..3191    +  CDS            3xFLAG (fragment): three tandem FLAG® epitope tags
   3237..3859    +  polyA_signal   hGH poly(A) signal: human growth hormone polyadenylation signal
   4008..4596    -  rep_origin     ori: high-copy-number ColE1/pMB1/pBR322/pUC origin of replication
   4818..4834    +  polyA_signal   bGH poly(A) signal (fragment): bovine growth hormone polyadenylation signal
   4925..4972    -  polyA_signal   HSV TK poly(A) signal: herpes simplex virus thymidine kinase polyadenylation signal (Cole and Stacy, 1985)
   5031..5183    -  CDS            ble (fragment): BLE_KLEPN - Experimental evidence at protein level: Swiss-Prot protein existence level 1. Binding protein with a strong affinity to the bleomycin family of antibiotics. Binds to CL990; an antimitotic-antibiotic compound. From Klebsiella pneumoniae.
   5204..5998    -  CDS            NeoR/KanR: aminoglycoside phosphotransferase from Tn5; aph(3')-II (or nptII); confers resistance to neomycin, kanamycin, and G418 (Geneticin®)
   6033..6390    -  promoter       SV40 promoter: SV40 enhancer and early promoter
   6392..6496    -  promoter       AmpR promoter: bla
   6523..6951    +  rep_origin     f1 ori (sequence partly withheld): f1 bacteriophage origin of replication; arrow indicates direction of (+) strand synthesis
>Addgene plasmid #137768 | CALCOCO1 V142A-mycDDK | addgene full sequence | sequence record 273242 | Addgene NGS Result
AACAAAATATTAACGCTTACAATTTCCATTCGCCATTCAGGCTGCGCAACTGTTGGGAAGGGCGATCGGT
GCGGGCCTCTTCGCTATTACGCCAGCTGGCGAAAGGGGGATGTGCTGCAAGGCGATTAAGTTGGGTAACG
CCAGGGTTTTCCCAGTCACGACGTTGTAAAACGACGGCCAGTGCCAAGCTGATCTATACATTGAATCAAT
ATTGGCAATTAGCCATATTAGTCATTGGTTATATAGCATAAATCAATATTGGCTATTGGCCATTGCATAC
GTTGTATCTATATCATAATATGTACATTTATATTGGCTCATGTCCAATATGACCGCCATGTTGACATTGA
TTATTGACTAGTTATTAATAGTAATCAATTACGGGGTCATTAGTTCATAGCCCATATATGGAGTTCCGCG
TTACATAACTTACGGTAAATGGCCCGCCTGGCTGACCGCCCAACGACCCCCGCCCATTGACGTCAATAAT
GACGTATGTTCCCATAGTAACGCCAATAGGGACTTTCCATTGACGTCAATGGGTGGAGTATTTACGGTAA
ACTGCCCACTTGGCAGTACATCAAGTGTATCATATGCCAAGTCCGCCCCCTATTGACGTCAATGACGGTA
AATGGCCCGCCTGGCATTATGCCCAGTACATGACCTTACGGGACTTTCCTACTTGGCAGTACATCTACGT
ATTAGTCATCGCTATTACCATGGTGATGCGGTTTTGGCAGTACACCAATGGGCGTGGATAGCGGTTTGAC
TCACGGGGATTTCCAAGTCTCCACCCCATTGACGTCAATGGGAGTTTGTTTTGGCACCAAAATCAACGGG
ACTTTCCAAAATGTCGTAATAACCCCGCCCCGTTGACGCAAATGGGCGGTAGGCGTGTACGGTGGGAGGT
CTATATAAGCAGAGCTCGTTTAGTGAACCGTCAGAATTTTGTAATACGACTCACTATAGGGCGGCCGGGA
ATTCGTCGACTGGATCCAGTACCGAGGAGATCTGCGCCGCGATCGCCATGGAAGAATCACCACTAAGCCG
GGCACCATCCCGTGGTGGAGTCAACTTTCTCAATGTAGCCCGGACCTACATCCCCAACACCAAGGTGGAA
TGTCACTACACCCTTCCCCCAGGCACCATGCCCAGTGCCAGTGACTGGATTGGCATCTTCAAGGTGGAGG
CTGCCTGTGTTCGGGATTACCACACATTTGTGTGGTCTTCCGTGCCTGAAAGTACAACTGATGGTTCCCC
CATTCACACCAGTGTCCAGTTCCAAGCCAGCTACCTGCCCAAACCAGGAGCTCAGCTCTACCAGTTCCGA
TATGTGAACCGCCAGGGCCAGGTGTGTGGGCAGAGCCCCCCTTTCCAGTTCCGAGAGCCAAGGCCCATGG
ATGAACTGGTGACCCTGGAGGAGGCTGATGGGGGCTCTGACATCCTGCTGGCAGTCCCCAAGGCAACTGT
GTTACAGAACCAGCTCGATGAGAGCCAGCAAGAACGGAATGACCTGATGCAGCTGAAGCTACAGCTGGAG
GGACAGGTGACAGAGCTGAGGAGCCGAGTGCAGGAGCTCGAGAGGGCTCTGGCAACTGCCAGGCAGGAGC
ACACGGAGCTGATGGAACAGTACAAGGGGATTTCCCGGTCCCATGGGGAGATCACAGAAGAGAGGGACAT
CCTGAGCCGGCAACAGGGAGACCATGTGGCACGCATCCTGGAGCTAGAGGATGACATCCAGACCATCAGT
GAGAAAGTGCTGACGAAGGAAGTGGAGCTGGACAGGCTTAGAGACACAGTGAAGGCCCTGACTCGGGAAC
AAGAGAAGCTCCTTGGGCAACTGAAAGAAGTACAAGCAGACAAGGAGCAAAGTGAGGCTGAGCTCCAAGT
GGCACAACAGGAGAACCATCACTTAAATTTGGACCTGAAGGAGGCGAAGAGCTGGCAAGAGGAGCAGAGT
GCTCAGGCTCAGCGACTGAAAGACAAGGTGGCCCAGATGAAGGACACCCTAGGCCAGGCCCAGCAGCGGG
TGGCCGAGCTGGAGCCCTTGAAGGAGCAGCTTCGAGGGGCCCAGGAGCTTGCAGCCTCAAGCCAGCAGAA
AGCCACCCTTCTTGGGGAGGAGTTGGCCAGTGCAGCAGCAGCCAGGGACCGCACCATAGCCGAACTACAC
CGCAGCCGCCTGGAAGTGGCTGAAGTTAACGGCAGGCTGGCTGAGCTCGGTTTGCACTTGAAGGAAGAAA
AATGCCAATGGAGCAAGGAGCGGGCAGGGCTGCTGCAGAGTGTGGAGGCAGAGAAGGACAAGATCCTGAA
GCTGAGTGCAGAGATACTTCGATTGGAGAAGGCAGTTCAGGAGGAGAGGACCCAAAACCAAGTGTTCAAG
ACTGAGCTGGCCCGGGAGAAGGATTCTAGCCTGGTACAGTTGTCAGAAAGTAAGCGGGAGCTGACAGAGC
TGCGGTCAGCCCTGCGTGTGCTCCAGAAGGAAAAGGAGCAGTTACAGGAGGAGAAACAGGAATTGCTAGA
GTACATGAGAAAGCTAGAGGCCCGCCTGGAGAAGGTGGCAGATGAGAAGTGGAATGAGGATGCCACCACA
GAGGATGAGGAGGCCGCTGTGGGGCTGAGCTGCCCGGCAGCTCTGACAGACTCAGAGGACGAGTCCCCAG
AAGACATGAGGCTCCCACCCTATGGCCTTTGTGAGCGTGGAGACCCAGGCTCCTCTCCTGCTGGGCCTCG
AGAGGCTTCTCCCCTTGTTGTCATCAGCCAGCCGGCTCCCATTTCTCCTCACCTCTCTGGGCCAGCTGAG
GACAGTAGCTCTGACTCGGAGGCTGAAGATGAGAAGTCAGTCCTGATGGCAGCTGTGCAGAGTGGGGGTG
AGGAGGCCAACTTACTGCTTCCTGAACTGGGCAGTGCCTTCTATGACATGGCCAGTGGCTTTACAGTGGG
TACCCTGTCAGAAACCAGCACTGGGGGCCCTGCCACCCCCACATGGAAGGAGTGTCCTATCTGTAAGGAG
CGCTTTCCTGCTGAGAGTGACAAGGATGCCCTGGAGGACCACATGGATGGACACTTCTTTTTCAGCACCC
AGGACCCCTTCACCTTTGAGACGCGTACGCGGCCGCTCGAGCAGAAACTCATCTCAGAAGAGGATCTGGC
AGCAAATGATATCCTGGATTACAAGGATGACGACGATAAGGTTTAAACGGCCGGCCGCGGTCATAGCTGT
TTCCTGAACAGATCCCGGGTGGCATCCCTGTGACCCCTCCCCAGTGCCTCTCCTGGCCCTGGAAGTTGCC
ACTCCAGTGCCCACCAGCCTTGTCCTAATAAAATTAAGTTGCATCATTTTGTCTGACTAGGTGTCCTTCT
ATAATATTATGGGGTGGAGGGGGGTGGTATGGAGCAAGGGGCAAGTTGGGAAGACAACCTGTAGGGCCTG
CGGGGTCTATTGGGAACCAAGCTGGAGTGCAGTGGCACAATCTTGGCTCACTGCAATCTCCGCCTCCTGG
GTTCAAGCGATTCTCCTGCCTCAGCCTCCCGAGTTGTTGGGATTCCAGGCATGCATGACCAGGCTCAGCT
AATTTTTGTTTTTTTGGTAGAGACGGGGTTTCACCATATTGGCCAGGCTGGTCTCCAACTCCTAATCTCA
GGTGATCTACCCACCTTGGCCTCCCAAATTGCTGGGATTACAGGCGTGAACCACTGCTCCCTTCCCTGTC
CTTCTGATTTTAAAATAACTATACCAGCAGGAGGACGTCCAGACACAGCATAGGCTACCTGGCCATGCCC
AACCGGTGGGACATTTGAGTTGCTTGCTTGGCACTGTCCTCTCATGCGTTGGGTCCACTCAGTAGATGCC
TGTTGAATTGGGTACGCGGCCAGCGGCGAGCGGTATCAGCTCACTCAAAGGCGGTAATACGGTTATCCAC
AGAATCAGGGGATAACGCAGGAAAGAACATGTGAGCAAAAGGCCAGCAAAAGGCCAGGAACCGTAAAAAG
GCCGCGTTGCTGGCGTTTTTCCATAGGCTCCGCCCCCCTGACGAGCATCACAAAAATCGACGCTCAAGTC
AGAGGTGGCGAAACCCGACAGGACTATAAAGATACCAGGCGTTTCCCCCTGGAAGCTCCCTCGTGCGCTC
TCCTGTTCCGACCCTGCCGCTTACCGGATACCTGTCCGCCTTTCTCCCTTCGGGAAGCGTGGCGCTTTCT
CATAGCTCACGCTGTAGGTATCTCAGTTCGGTGTAGGTCGTTCGCTCCAAGCTGGGCTGTGTGCACGAAC
CCCCCGTTCAGCCCGACCGCTGCGCCTTATCCGGTAACTATCGTCTTGAGTCCAACCCGGTAAGACACGA
CTTATCGCCACTGGCAGCAGCCACTGGTAACAGGATTAGCAGAGCGAGGTATGTAGGCGGTGCTACAGAG
TTCTTGAAGTGGTGGCCTAACTACGGCTACACTAGAAGAACAGTATTTGGTATCTGCGCTCTGCTGAAGC
CAGTTACCTTCGGAAAAAGAGTTGGTAGCTCTTGATCCGGCAAACAAACCACCGCTGGTAGCGGTGGTTT
TTTTGTTTGCAAGCAGCAGATTACGCGCAGAAAAAAAGGATCTCAAGAAGATCCTTTGATCTTTTCTACG
GGGTCTGACGCTCAGTGGAACGAAAACTCACGTTAAGGGATTTTGGTCATGAGATTATCAAAAAGGATCT
TCACCTAGATCCTTTTAAATTAAAAATGAAGTTTTAAATCAATCTAAAGTATATATGAGTAACCTGAGGC
TATGGCAGGGCCTGCCGCCCCGACGTTGGCTGCGAGCCCTGGGCCTTCACCCGAACTTGGGGGGTGGGGT
GGGGAAAAGGAAGAAACGCGGGCGTATTGGCCCCAATGGGGTCTCGGTGGGGTATCGACAGAGTGCCAGC
CCTGGGACCGAACCCCGCGTTTATGAACAAACGACCCAACACCGTGCGTTTTATTCTGTCTTTTTATTGC
CGTCATAGCGCGGGTTCCTTCCGGTATTGTCTCCTTCCGTGTTTCAGTTAGCCTCCCCCTAGGGTGGGCG
AAGAACTCCAGCATGAGATCCCCGCGCTGGAGGATCATCCAGCCGGCGTCCCGGAAAACGATTCCGAAGC
CCAACCTTTCATAGAAGGCGGCGGTGGAATCGAAATCTCGTGATGGCAGGTTGGGCGTCGCTTGGTCGGT
CATTTCGAACCCCAGAGTCCCGCTCAGAAGAACTCGTCAAGAAGGCGATAGAAGGCGATGCGCTGCGAAT
CGGGAGCGGCGATACCGTAAAGCACGAGGAAGCGGTCAGCCCATTCGCCGCCAAGCTCTTCAGCAATATC
ACGGGTAGCCAACGCTATGTCCTGATAGCGATCCGCCACACCCAGCCGGCCACAGTCGATGAATCCAGAA
AAGCGGCCATTTTCCACCATGATATTCGGCAAGCAGGCATCGCCATGGGTCACGACGAGATCCTCGCCGT
CGGGCATGCTCGCCTTGAGCCTGGCGAACAGTTCGGCTGGCGCGAGCCCCTGATGCTCTTCGTCCAGATC
ATCCTGATCGACAAGACCGGCTTCCATCCGAGTACGTGCTCGCTCGATGCGATGTTTCGCTTGGTGGTCG
AATGGGCAGGTAGCCGGATCAAGCGTATGCAGCCGCCGCATTGCATCAGCCATGATGGATACTTTCTCGG
CAGGAGCAAGGTGAGATGACAGGAGATCCTGCCCCGGCACTTCGCCCAATAGCAGCCAGTCCCTTCCCGC
TTCAGTGACAACGTCGAGCACAGCTGCGCAAGGAACGCCCGTCGTGGCCAGCCACGATAGCCGCGCTGCC
TCGTCTTGCAGTTCATTCAGGGCACCGGACAGGTCGGTCTTGACAAAAAGAACCGGGCGCCCCTGCGCTG
ACAGCCGGAACACGGCGGCATCAGAGCAGCCGATTGTCTGTTGTGCCCAGTCATAGCCGAATAGCCTCTC
CACCCAAGCGGCCGGAGAACCTGCGTGCAATCCATCTTGTTCAATCATGCGAAACGATCCTCATCCTGTC
TCTTGATCGATCTTTGCAAAAGCCTAGGCCTCCAAAAAAGCCTCCTCACTACTTCTGGAATAGCTCAGAG
GCCGAGGCGGCCTCGGCCTCTGCATAAATAAAAAAAATTAGTCAGCCATGGGGCGGAGAATGGGCGGAAC
TGGGCGGAGTTAGGGGCGGGATGGGCGGAGTTAGGGGCGGGACTATGGTTGCTGACTAATTGAGATGCAT
GCTTTGCATACTTCTGCCTGCTGGGGAGCCTGGGGACTTTCCACACCTGGTTGCTGACTAATTGAGATGC
ATGCTTTGCATACTTCTGCCTGCTGGGGAGCCTGGGGACTTTCCACACCCTAACTGACACACATTCCACA
GCTGGTTCTTTCCGCCTCAGGACTCTTCCTTTTTCAATATTATTGAAGCATTTATCAGGGTTATTGTCTC
ATGAGCGGATACATATTTGAATGTATTTAGAAAAATAAACAAATAGGGGTTCCGCGCACATTTCCCCGAA
AAGTGCCACCTG
[124 nt withheld, positions 6523-6646]
C
[91 nt withheld, positions 6648-6738]
A
[49 nt withheld, positions 6740-6788]
CCTTTGACGTTGGAGTCCACGTTCTTT
[37 nt withheld, positions 6816-6852]
ACCCTATCTCGGTCTATTCTTTTGATTTATAAGGGATTTTGCCGATTTCGGCCTATTGGTTAAAAAATGA
GCTGATTTAACAAAAATTTAACGCGAATTTT
